>Addgene plasmid #66498 | S1PR3-Tango | depositor partial sequence | sequence record 113609 | empty Tango
GACGGATCGGGAGATCTCCCGATCCCCTATGGTGCACTCTCAGTACAATCTGCTCTGATGCCGCATAGTT
AAGCCAGTATCTGCTCCCTGCTTGTGTGTTGGAGGTCGCTGAGTAGTGCGCGAGCAAAATTTAAGCTACA
ACAAGGCAAGGCTTGACCGACAATTGCATGAAGAATCTGCTTAGGGTTAGGCGTTTTGCGCTGCTTCGCG
ATGTACGGGCCAGATATACGCGTTGACATTGATTATTGACTAGTTATTAATAGTAATCAATTACGGGGTC
ATTAGTTCATAGCCCATATATGGAGTTCCGCGTTACATAACTTACGGTAAATGGCCCGCCTGGCTGACCG
CCCAACGACCCCCGCCCATTGACGTCAATAATGACGTATGTTCCCATAGTAACGCCAATAGGGACTTTCC
ATTGACGTCAATGGGTGGAGTATTTACGGTAAACTGCCCACTTGGCAGTACATCAAGTGTATCATATGCC
AAGTACGCCCCCTATTGACGTCAATGACGGTAAATGGCCCGCCTGGCATTATGCCCAGTACATGACCTTA
TGGGACTTTCCTACTTGGCAGTACATCTACGTATTAGTCATCGCTATTACCATGGTGATGCGGTTTTGGC
AGTACATCAATGGGCGTGGATAGCGGTTTGACTCACGGGGATTTCCAAGTCTCCACCCCATTGACGTCAA
TGGGAGTTTGTTTTGGCACCAAAATCAACGGGACTTTCCAAAATGTCGTAACAACTCCGCCCCATTGACG
CAAATGGGCGGTAGGCGTGTACGGTGGGAGGTCTATATAAGCAGAGCTCTCTGGCTAACTAGAGAACCCA
CTGCTTACTGGCTTATCGAAATTAATACGACTCACTATAGGGAGACCCAAGCTGGCTAGCGTTTAAACTT
AAGCTTGGTACCGAGCTCGGATCCACTAGTCCAGTGTGGTGGAATTCTGCAGATATCCAGCACAGTGGCG
GCCGCGCCACCATGAAGACGATCATCGCCCTGAGCTACATCTTCTGCCTGGTATTCGCCGACTACAAGGA
CGATGATGACGCCAGCATCGATACCGGTGGACGCACCCCACCCAGCCTGGGTCCCCAAGATGAGTCCTGC
ACCACCGCCAGCTCCTCCCTGGCCAAGGACACTTCATCGACCGGTGAGAACCTGTACTTCCAGCTAAGAT
TAGATAAAAGTAAAGTGATTAACAGCGCATTAGAGCTGCTTAATGAGGTCGGAATCGAAGGTTTAACAAC
CCGTAAACTCGCCCAGAAGCTAGGTGTAGAGCAGCCTACATTGTATTGGCATGTAAAAAATAAGCGGGCT
TTGCTCGACGCCTTAGCCATTGAGATGTTAGATAGGCACCATACTCACTTTTGCCCTTTAGAAGGGGAAA
GCTGGCAAGATTTTTTACGTAATAACGCTAAAAGTTTTAGATGTGCTTTACTAAGTCATCGCGATGGAGC
AAAAGTACATTTAGGTACACGGCCTACAGAAAAACAGTATGAAACTCTCGAAAATCAATTAGCCTTTTTA
TGCCAACAAGGTTTTTCACTAGAGAATGCATTATATGCACTCAGCGCTGTGGGGCATTTTACTTTAGGTT
GCGTATTGGAAGATCAAGAGCATCAAGTCGCTAAAGAAGAAAGGGAAACACCTACTACTGATAGTATGCC
GCCATTATTACGACAAGCTATCGAATTATTTGATCACCAAGGTGCAGAGCCAGCCTTCTTATTCGGCCTT
GAATTGATCATATGCGGATTAGAAAAACAACTTAAATGTGAAAGTGGGTCCGCGTACAGCCGCGCGCGTA
CGAAAAACAATTACGGGTCTACCATCGAGGGCCTGCTCGATCTCCCGGACGACGACGCCCCCGAAGAGGC
GGGGCTGGCGGCTCCGCGCCTGTCCTTTCTCCCCGCGGGACACACGCGCAGACTGTCGACGGCCCCCCCG
ACCGATGTCAGCCTGGGGGACGAGCTCCACTTAGACGGCGAGGACGTGGCGATGGCGCATGCCGACGCGC
TAGACGATTTCGATCTGGACATGTTGGGGGACGGGGATTCCCCGGGTCCGGGATTTACCCCCCACGACTC
CGCCCCCTACGGCGCTCTGGATATGGCCGACTTCGAGTTTGAGCAGATGTTTACCGATGCCCTTGGAATT
GACGAGTACGGTGGGTAGCTCGAGTCTAGAGGGCCCGTTTAAACCCGCTGATCAGCCTCGACTGTGCCTT
CTAGTTGCCAGCCATCTGTTGTTTGCCCCTCCCCCGTGCCTTCCTTGACCCTGGAAGGTGCCACTCCCAC
TGTCCTTTCCTAATAAAATGAGGAAATTGCATCGCATTGTCTGAGTAGGTGTCATTCTATTCTGGGGGGT
GGGGTGGGGCAGGACAGCAAGGGGGAGGATTGGGAAGACAATAGCAGGCATGCTGGGGATGCGGTGGGCT
CTATGGCTTCTGAGGCGGAAAGAACCAGCTGGGGCTCTAGGGGGTATCCCC
[124 nt withheld, positions 2502-2625]
C
[91 nt withheld, positions 2627-2717]
A
[49 nt withheld, positions 2719-2767]
CCTTTGACGTTGGAGTCCACGTTCTTT
[37 nt withheld, positions 2795-2831]
ACCCTATCTCGGTCTATTCTTTTGATTTATAAGGGATTTTGCCGATTTCGGCCTATTGGTTAAAAAATGA
GCTGATTTAACAAAAATTTAACGCGAATTAATTCTGTGGAATGTGTGTCAGTTAGGGTGTGGAAAGTCCC
CAGGCTCCCCAGCAGGCAGAAGTATGCAAAGCATGCATCTCAATTAGTCAGCAACCAGGTGTGGAAAGTC
CCCAGGCTCCCCAGCAGGCAGAAGTATGCAAAGCATGCATCTCAATTAGTCAGCAACCATAGTCCCGCCC
CTAACTCCGCCCATCCCGCCCCTAACTCCGCCCAGTTCCGCCCATTCTCCGCCCCATGGCTGACTAATTT
TTTTTATTTATGCAGAGGCCGAGGCCGCCTCTGCCTCTGAGCTATTCCAGAAGTAGTGAGGAGGCTTTTT
TGGAGGCCTAGGCTTTTGCAAAAAGCTCCCGGGAGCTTGTATATCCATTTTCGGATCTGATCAAGAGACA
GGATGAGGATCGTTTCGCATGATTGAACAAGATGGATTGCACGCAGGTTCTCCGGCCGCTTGGGTGGAGA
GGCTATTCGGCTATGACTGGGCACAACAGACAATCGGCTGCTCTGATGCCGCCGTGTTCCGGCTGTCAGC
GCAGGGGCGCCCGGTTCTTTTTGTCAAGACCGACCTGTCCGGTGCCCTGAATGAACTGCAGGACGAGGCA
GCGCGGCTATCGTGGCTGGCCACGACGGGCGTTCCTTGCGCAGCTGTGCTCGACGTTGTCACTGAAGCGG
GAAGGGACTGGCTGCTATTGGGCGAAGTGCCGGGGCAGGATCTCCTGTCATCTCACCTTGCTCCTGCCGA
GAAAGTATCCATCATGGCTGATGCAATGCGGCGGCTGCATACGCTTGATCCGGCTACCTGCCCATTCGAC
CACCAAGCGAAACATCGCATCGAGCGAGCACGTACTCGGATGGAAGCCGGTCTTGTCGATCAGGATGATC
TGGACGAAGAGCATCAGGGGCTCGCGCCAGCCGAACTGTTCGCCAGGCTCAAGGCGCGCATGCCCGACGG
CGAGGATCTCGTCGTGACCCATGGCGATGCCTGCTTGCCGAATATCATGGTGGAAAATGGCCGCTTTTCT
GGATTCATCGACTGTGGCCGGCTGGGTGTGGCGGACCGCTATCAGGACATAGCGTTGGCTACCCGTGATA
TTGCTGAAGAGCTTGGCGGCGAATGGGCTGACCGCTTCCTCGTGCTTTACGGTATCGCCGCTCCCGATTC
GCAGCGCATCGCCTTCTATCGCCTTCTTGACGAGTTCTTCTGAGCGGGACTCTGGGGTTCGAAATGACCG
ACCAAGCGACGCCCAACCTGCCATCACGAGATTTCGATTCCACCGCCGCCTTCTATGAAAGGTTGGGCTT
CGGAATCGTTTTCCGGGACGCCGGCTGGATGATCCTCCAGCGCGGGGATCTCATGCTGGAGTTCTTCGCC
CACCCCAACTTGTTTATTGCAGCTTATAATGGTTACAAATAAAGCAATAGCATCACAAATTTCACAAATA
AAGCATTTTTTTCACTGCATTCTAGTTGTGGTTTGTCCAAACTCATCAATGTATCTTATCATGTCTGTAT
ACCGTCGACCTCTAGCTAGAGCTTGGCGTAATCATGGTCATAGCTGTTTCCTGTGTGAAATTGTTATCCG
CTCACAATTCCACACAACATACGAGCCGGAAGCATAAAGTGTAAAGCCTGGGGTGCCTAATGAGTGAGCT
AACTCACATTAATTGCGTTGCGCTCACTGCCCGCTTTCCAGTCGGGAAACCTGTCGTGCCAGCTGCATTA
ATGAATCGGCCAACGCGCGGGGAGAGGCGGTTTGCGTATTGGGCGCTCTTCCGCTTCCTCGCTCACTGAC
TCGCTGCGCTCGGTCGTTCGGCTGCGGCGAGCGGTATCAGCTCACTCAAAGGCGGTAATACGGTTATCCA
CAGAATCAGGGGATAACGCAGGAAAGAACATGTGAGCAAAAGGCCAGCAAAAGGCCAGGAACCGTAAAAA
GGCCGCGTTGCTGGCGTTTTTCCATAGGCTCCGCCCCCCTGACGAGCATCACAAAAATCGACGCTCAAGT
CAGAGGTGGCGAAACCCGACAGGACTATAAAGATACCAGGCGTTTCCCCCTGGAAGCTCCCTCGTGCGCT
CTCCTGTTCCGACCCTGCCGCTTACCGGATACCTGTCCGCCTTTCTCCCTTCGGGAAGCGTGGCGCTTTC
TCATAGCTCACGCTGTAGGTATCTCAGTTCGGTGTAGGTCGTTCGCTCCAAGCTGGGCTGTGTGCACGAA
CCCCCCGTTCAGCCCGACCGCTGCGCCTTATCCGGTAACTATCGTCTTGAGTCCAACCCGGTAAGACACG
ACTTATCGCCACTGGCAGCAGCCACTGGTAACAGGATTAGCAGAGCGAGGTATGTAGGCGGTGCTACAGA
GTTCTTGAAGTGGTGGCCTAACTACGGCTACACTAGAAGAACAGTATTTGGTATCTGCGCTCTGCTGAAG
CCAGTTACCTTCGGAAAAAGAGTTGGTAGCTCTTGATCCGGCAAACAAACCACCGCTGGTAGCGGTTTTT
TTGTTTGCAAGCAGCAGATTACGCGCAGAAAAAAAGGATCTCAAGAAGATCCTTTGATCTTTTCTACGGG
GTCTGACGCTCAGTGGAACGAAAACTCACGTTAAGGGATTTTGGTCATGAGATTATCAAAAAGGATCTTC
ACCTAGATCCTTTTAAATTAAAAATGAAGTTTTAAATCAATCTAAAGTATATATGAGTAAACTTGGTCTG
ACAGTTACCAATGCTTAATCAGTGAGGCACCTATCTCAGCGATCTGTCTATTTCGTTCATCCATAGTTGC
CTGACTCCCCGTCGTGTAGATAACTACGATACGGGAGGGCTTACCATCTGGCCCCAGTGCTGCAATGATA
CCGCGAGACCCACGCTCACCGGCTCCAGATTTATCAGCAATAAACCAGCCAGCCGGAAGGGCCGAGCGCA
GAAGTGGTCCTGCAACTTTATCCGCCTCCATCCAGTCTATTAATTGTTGCCGGGAAGCTAGAGTAAGTAG
TTCGCCAGTTAATAGTTTGCGCAACGTTGTTGCCATTGCTACAGGCATCGTGGTGTCACGCTCGTCGTTT
GGTATGGCTTCATTCAGCTCCGGTTCCCAACGATCAAGGCGAGTTACATGATCCCCCATGTTGTGCAAAA
AAGCGGTTAGCTCCTTCGGTCCTCCGATCGTTGTCAGAAGTAAGTTGGCCGCAGTGTTATCACTCATGGT
TATGGCAGCACTGCATAATTCTCTTACTGTCATGCCATCCGTAAGATGCTTTTCTGTGACTGGTGAGTAC
TCAACCAAGTCATTCTGAGAATAGTGTATGCGGCGACCGAGTTGCTCTTGCCCGGCGTCAATACGGGATA
ATACCGCGCCACATAGCAGAACTTTAAAAGTGCTCATCATTGGAAAACGTTCTTCGGGGCGAAAACTCTC
AAGGATCTTACCGCTGTTGAGATCCAGTTCGATGTAACCCACTCGTGCACCCAACTGATCTTCAGCATCT
TTTACTTTCACCAGCGTTTCTGGGTGAGCAAAAACAGGAAGGCAAAATGCCGCAAAAAAGGGAATAAGGG
CGACACGGAAATGTTGAATACTCATACTCTTCCTTTTTCAATATTATTGAAGCATTTATCAGGGTTATTG
TCTCATGAGCGGATACATATTTGAATGTATTTAGAAAAATAAACAAATAGGGGTTCCGCGCACATTTCCC
CGAAAAGTGCCACCTGACGTC
