>Addgene plasmid #66498 | S1PR3-Tango | depositor partial sequence | sequence record 113610 | S1PR3
ATGGCAACCGCCCTTCCGCCCAGGCTCCAGCCAGTGAGAGGTAACGAGACCCTGAGAGAGCACTATCAGT
ATGTTGGCAAGCTTGCCGGTAGATTGAAAGAGGCATCAGAGGGATCAACACTGACAACCGTCCTCTTTCT
CGTGATATGCTCTTTCATCGTTCTGGAAAATCTGATGGTCCTGATTGCCATTTGGAAAAACAACAAGTTC
CATAACCGAATGTATTTTTTCATAGGCAACCTGGCCCTGTGCGACCTGCTCGCTGGTATCGCCTATAAAG
TGAACATCCTGATGAGCGGAAAAAAGACCTTTAGTCTGAGCCCAACAGTGTGGTTCCTGAGAGAAGGGAG
CATGTTCGTGGCGCTGGGGGCGAGTACCTGTAGTCTTCTCGCCATCGCGATTGAAAGACACTTGACCATG
ATTAAGATGAGGCCATATGACGCAAACAAGCGACATCGGGTGTTTCTCCTTATCGGGATGTGTTGGCTGA
TCGCATTCACTCTCGGGGCTCTGCCTATACTGGGGTGGAACTGCCTGCACAATCTCCCAGATTGCTCTAC
AATCCTCCCACTGTATAGTAAGAAATATATTGCATTTTGCATCTCCATCTTCACTGCCATCCTGGTTACC
ATCGTCATCCTGTACGCGCGGATCTACTTTCTGGTCAAAAGTAGCAGTAGGAAGGTGGCTAATCACAATA
ATTCTGAACGGTCTATGGCCTTGCTGCGGACCGTGGTGATAGTCGTGTCAGTGTTCATAGCCTGTTGGTC
TCCGCTGTTTATCCTCTTTCTGATAGATGTCGCGTGCCGAGTTCAGGCTTGCCCCATCCTCTTCAAGGCT
CAGTGGTTTATAGTCCTTGCAGTCCTCAATTCCGCTATGAATCCCGTCATTTACACCCTGGCCTCAAAGG
AGATGAGACGAGCTTTCTTTAGGCTGGTGTGCAATTGCCTCGTCAGGGGAAGAGGAGCGCGGGCATCCCC
CATCCAACCTGCTCTGGATCCGTCTCGGTCAAAGTCAAGCTCAAGCAACAACTCTTCTCACTCTCCCAAG
GTAAAAGAAGATCTGCCCCATACGGCACCTAGCAGCTGTATCATGGACAAAAATGCAGCCCTCCAAAACG
GCATATTCTGTAAC
