>Addgene plasmid #66498 | S1PR3-Tango | addgene partial sequence | sequence record 121476 | CMV-F 5'-CGCAAATGGGCGGTAGGCGTG-3'
GCTCTCTGGCTAACTAGAGAACCCACTGCTTACTGGCTTATCGAAATTAATACGACTCACTATAGGGAGA
CCCAAGCTGGCTAGCGTTTAAACTTAAGCTTGGTACCGAGCTCGGATCCACTAGTCCAGTGTGGTGGAAT
TCTGCAGATATCCAGCACAGTGGCGGCCGCGCCACCATGAAGACGATCATCGCCCTGAGCTACATCTTCT
GCCTGGTATTCGCCGACTACAAGGACGATGATGACGCCAGCATCGATATGGCAACCGCCCTTCCGCCCAG
GCTCCAGCCAGTGAGAGGTAACGAGACCCTGAGAGAGCACTATCAGTATGTTGGCAAGCTTGCCGGTAGA
TTGAAAGAGGCATCAGAGGGATCAACACTGACAACCGTCCTCTTTCTCGTGATATGCTCTTTCATCGTTC
TGGAAAATCTGATGGTCCTGATTGCCATTTGGAAAAACAACAAGTTCCATAACCGAATGTATTTTTTCAT
AGGCAACCTGGCCCTGTGCGACCTGCTCGCTGGTATCGCCTATAAAGTGAACATCCTGATGAGCGGAAAA
AAGACCTTTAGTCTGAGCCCAACAGTGTGGTTCCTGAGAGAAGGGAGCATGTTCGTGGCGCTGGGGGCGA
GTACCTGTAGTCTTCTCGCCATCGCGATTGAAAGACACTTGACCATGATTAAGATGAGGCCATATGACGC
AAACAAGCGACATCGGGTGTTTCTCCTTATCGGGATGTGTTGGCTGATCGCATTCACTCTCGGGGCTCTG
CCTATACTGGGGTGGAACTGCCTGCACAATCTCCCAGATTGCTCTACAATCCTCCCACTGTATAGTAAGA
AATATATTGCATTTTGCATCTCCATCTTCACTGCCATCCTGGTTACCATCGTCATCCTGTACGCGCGGAT
CTACTTTCTGGTCAAAAGTA
