>Addgene plasmid #66498 | S1PR3-Tango | addgene partial sequence | sequence record 121477 | Tet-R 5'-GGCGAGTTTACGGGTTGTTA-3'
GCTCTAATGCGCTGTTAATCACTTTACTTTTATCTAATCTTAGCTGGAAGTACAGGTTCTCACCGGTCGA
TGAAGTGTCCTTGGCCAGGGAGGAGCTGGCGGTGGTGCAGGACTCATCTTGGGGACCCAGGCTGGGTGGG
GTGCGTCCACCGGTATCGATGTTACAGAATATGCCGTTTTGGAGGGCTGCATTTTTGTCCATGATACAGC
TGCTAGGTGCCGTATGGGGCAGATCTTCTTTTACCTTGGGAGAGTGAGAAGAGTTGTTGCTTGAGCTTGA
CTTTGACCGAGACGGATCCAGAGCAGGTTGGATGGGGGATGCCCGCGCTCCTCTTCCCCTGACGAGGCAA
TTGCACACCAGCCTAAAGAAAGCTCGTCTCATCTCCTTTGAGGCCAGGGTGTAAATGACGGGATTCATAG
CGGAATTGAGGACTGCAAGGACTATAAACCACTGAGCCTTGAAGAGGATGGGGCAAGCCTGAACTCGGCA
CGCGACATCTATCAGAAAGAGGATAAACAGCGGAGACCAACAGGCTATGAACACTGACACGACTATCACC
ACGGTCCGCAGCAAGGCCATAGACCGTTCAGAATTATTGTGATTAGCCACCTTCCTACTGCTACTTTTGA
CCAGAAAGTAGATCCGCGCGTACAGGATGACGATGGTAACCAGGATGGCAGTGAAGATGGAGATGCAAAA
TGCAATATATTTCTTACTATACAGTGGGAGGATTGTAGAGCAATCTGGGAGATTGTGCAGGCAGTTCCAC
CCCAGTATAGGCAGAGCCCCGAGAGTGAATGCGATCAGCCAACACATCCCGATAAGGAGAAACACCCGAT
GTCGCTTGTTTGCGTCATATGGCCTCATCTTAATCATGGTCAAGTGTCTTTCAATCGCGATGGCGAGAAG
ACTACAGGTACTCGCCCCCAGCGCC
