[The description below was written by a language model from this plasmid's Addgene catalogue record.]
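Description:
S1PR3-Tango is a mammalian expression plasmid from the PRESTO-Tango collection, a set of G protein-coupled receptor constructs designed for parallel screening of receptor activation through a transcriptional readout. It is built on the "empty Tango" backbone, which the record says was derived from pcDNA3.1(+). The plasmid is maintained at high copy in E. coli under ampicillin selection. It also carries a neomycin resistance marker, so transfected mammalian cells can be selected with G418.

The insert is the human sphingosine-1-phosphate receptor 3 coding sequence (S1PR3, also known as EDG3), about 1.1 kb, expressed from the CMV promoter. A FLAG epitope supplied by the backbone sits at the receptor's N terminus, which can be used for detection of the expressed receptor. The depositor notes place a tTA (tetracycline transactivator) sequence downstream of the receptor, consistent with the Tango design. In that design, agonist-driven arrestin recruitment to the receptor leads to release of the transactivator and expression of a reporter gene in the assay cells. The record does not itemise the linker, protease cleavage site or other modules between the receptor and tTA, and no feature table is provided.

The receptor was cloned between a retained NotI site and a 3′ site listed as XhoI. However, the depositor cautions that most vectors in the series carry XbaI rather than XhoI downstream of tTA, so the site actually present should be confirmed by sequencing. The construct is used to measure ligand-induced arrestin translocation at S1PR3, independently of G protein coupling. It was generated under a programme that develops tools for understudied druggable protein families.
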