Addgene plasmid #66498: S1PR3-Tango
Purpose: Expression of G protein-coupled receptors for PRESTO-Tango: parallel receptorome expression and screening via transcriptional output, with transcriptional activation following arrestin translocation
Depositing lab: Bryan Roth. Depositing organization: University of North Carolina at Chapel Hill. Publication: PRESTO-Tango as an open-source resource for interrogation of the druggable human GPCRome. Kroeze WK, Sassano MF, Huang XP, Lansu K, McCorvy JD, Giguere PM, Sciaky N, Roth BL. Nat Struct Mol Biol. 2015 May;22(5):362-9. doi: 10.1038/nsmb.3014. Epub 2015 Apr 20. PubMed 25895059.
Backbone
  Vector backbone: empty Tango
  Backbone size w/o insert (bp): 6632
  Vector type: Mammalian Expression
  Selectable markers: Neomycin (select with G418)
Growth in bacteria
  Bacterial resistance: Ampicillin, 100 μg/mL
  Growth temperature: 37°C
  Growth strain: DH5alpha
  Copy number: High Copy
Gene/Insert
  Gene/Insert name: S1PR3 (alt name: EDG3)
  Species: H. sapiens (human)
  Insert size (bp): 1134
  Entrez Gene: S1PR3 (a.k.a. EDG-3, EDG3, LPB3, S1P3)
  Promoter: CMV
  Tag / fusion protein: FLAG (N terminal on backbone)
  Cloning method: Restriction Enzyme; 5′ cloning site NotI (not destroyed); 3′ cloning site XhoI (unknown if destroyed)
  Sequencing primers: 5′ CMV-F; 3′ Tet-R
Terms and licenses: Academic/Nonprofit Terms; Industry Terms: Not Available to Industry
Depositor comments: Please note: Most of the PRESTO-Tango vectors do not contain the XhoI cut site downstream of the tTA sequence and instead carry an XbaI site. If you need to perform an XhoI digest we recommend sequencing with a forward primer at the C-terminus of tTA to determine which of the two sites is present. Suggested primer: 5-gagctccacttagacggcgagg-3. Original backbone was pcDNA3.1(+). These plasmids were generated as part of the Illuminating the Druggable Genome (IDG) program sponsored by the NIH Common Fund. The goal of this program is to identify, gather, and distribute information and resources for proteins that currently are not well-studied yet belong to commonly drug-targeted protein families: protein kinases, non-olfactory G-protein coupled receptors (GPCRs), and ion channels. The IDG program is designed to develop fundamental research tools for understudied proteins, elucidate their function, and disseminate the IDG-related resources and data to the greater scientific community.
How to cite: S1PR3-Tango was a gift from Bryan Roth (Addgene plasmid # 66498 ; http://n2t.net/addgene:66498 ; RRID:Addgene_66498)
